>Addgene plasmid #108122 | FKBP-mCherry | depositor full sequence | sequence record 203930 | FKBP-mCherry sequence 5041 bps
TAGTTATTAATAGTAATCAATTACGGGGTCATTAGTTCATAGCCCATATATGGAGTTCCGCGTTACATAA
CTTACGGTAAATGGCCCGCCTGGCTGACCGCCCAACGACCCCCGCCCATTGACGTCAATAATGACGTATG
TTCCCATAGTAACGCCAATAGGGACTTTCCATTGACGTCAATGGGTGGAGTATTTACGGTAAACTGCCCA
CTTGGCAGTACATCAAGTGTATCATATGCCAAGTACGCCCCCTATTGACGTCAATGACGGTAAATGGCCC
GCCTGGCATTATGCCCAGTACATGACCTTATGGGACTTTCCTACTTGGCAGTACATCTACGTATTAGTCA
TCGCTATTACCATGGTGATGCGGTTTTGGCAGTACATCAATGGGCGTGGATAGCGGTTTGACTCACGGGG
ATTTCCAAGTCTCCACCCCATTGACGTCAATGGGAGTTTGTTTTGGCACCAAAATCAACGGGACTTTCCA
AAATGTCGTAACAACTCCGCCCCATTGACGCAAATGGGCGGTAGGCGTGTACGGTGGGAGGTCTATATAA
GCAGAGCTGGTTTAGTGAACCGTCAGATCCGCTAGCGCTACCGGACTCAGATCTCGAGCTCAAGCTTCGA
ATTCTGCAGTCGACGGTACCGATGGGAGTGCAGGTGGAAACCATCTCCCCAGGAGACGGGCGCACCTTCC
CCAAGCGCGGCCAGACCTGCGTGGTGCACTACACCGGGATGCTTGAAGATGGAAAGAAATTTGATTCCTC
CCGGGACAGAAACAAGCCCTTTAAGTTTATGCTAGGCAAGCAGGAGGTGATCCGAGGCTGGGAAGAAGGG
GTTGCCCAGATGAGTGTGGGTCAGAGAGCCAAACTGACTATATCTCCAGATTATGCCTATGGTGCCACTG
GGCACCCAGGCATCATCCCACCACATGCCACTCTCGTCTTCGATGTGGAGCTTCTAAAACTGGAACGGGA
TCCACCGGTCGCCACCATGGTGAGCAAGGGCGAGGAGGATAACATGGCCATCATCAAGGAGTTCATGCGC
TTCAAGGTGCACATGGAGGGCTCCGTGAACGGCCACGAGTTCGAGATCGAGGGCGAGGGCGAGGGCCGCC
CCTACGAGGGCACCCAGACCGCCAAGCTGAAGGTGACCAAGGGTGGCCCCCTGCCCTTCGCCTGGGACAT
CCTGTCCCCTCAGTTCATGTACGGCTCCAAGGCCTACGTGAAGCACCCCGCCGACATCCCCGACTACTTG
AAGCTGTCCTTCCCCGAGGGCTTCAAGTGGGAGCGCGTGATGAACTTCGAGGACGGCGGCGTGGTGACCG
TGACCCAGGACTCCTCCCTGCAGGACGGCGAGTTCATCTACAAGGTGAAGCTGCGCGGCACCAACTTCCC
CTCCGACGGCCCCGTAATGCAGAAGAAGACCATGGGCTGGGAGGCCTCCTCCGAGCGGATGTACCCCGAG
GACGGCGCCCTGAAGGGCGAGATCAAGCAGAGGCTGAAGCTGAAGGACGGCGGCCACTACGACGCTGAGG
TCAAGACCACCTACAAGGCCAAGAAGCCCGTGCAGCTGCCCGGCGCCTACAACGTCAACATCAAGTTGGA
CATCACCTCCCACAACGAGGACTACACCATCGTGGAACAGTACGAACGCGCCGAGGGCCGCCACTCCACC
GGCGGCATGGACGAGCTGTACAAGTAAGCGGCCGCGACTCTAGATCATAATCAGCCATACCACATTTGTA
GAGGTTTTACTTGCTTTAAAAAACCTCCCACACCTCCCCCTGAACCTGAAACATAAAATGAATGCAATTG
TTGTTGTTAACTTGTTTATTGCAGCTTATAATGGTTACAAATAAAGCAATAGCATCACAAATTTCACAAA
TAAAGCATTTTTTTCACTGCATTCTAGTTGTGGTTTGTCCAAACTCATCAATGTATCTTAAGGCGTAAAT
TGTAAGCGTTAATATTTTGTTAAAATTCGCGTTAAATTTTTGTTAAATCAGCTCATTTTTTAACCAATAG
GCCGAAATCGGCAAAATCCCTTATAAATCAAAAGAATAGACCGAGATAGGGT
[37 nt withheld, positions 2083-2119]
AAAGAACGTGGACTCCAACGTCAAAGG
[49 nt withheld, positions 2147-2195]
T
[91 nt withheld, positions 2197-2287]
G
[124 nt withheld, positions 2289-2412]
CAGGTGGCACTTTTCGGGGAAATGTGCGCGGAACCCCTATTTGTTTATTTTTCTAAATACATTCAAATAT
GTATCCGCTCATGAGACAATAACCCTGATAAATGCTTCAATAATATTGAAAAAGGAAGAGTCCTGAGGCG
GAAAGAACCAGCTGTGGAATGTGTGTCAGTTAGGGTGTGGAAAGTCCCCAGGCTCCCCAGCAGGCAGAAG
TATGCAAAGCATGCATCTCAATTAGTCAGCAACCAGGTGTGGAAAGTCCCCAGGCTCCCCAGCAGGCAGA
AGTATGCAAAGCATGCATCTCAATTAGTCAGCAACCATAGTCCCGCCCCTAACTCCGCCCATCCCGCCCC
TAACTCCGCCCAGTTCCGCCCATTCTCCGCCCCATGGCTGACTAATTTTTTTTATTTATGCAGAGGCCGA
GGCCGCCTCGGCCTCTGAGCTATTCCAGAAGTAGTGAGGAGGCTTTTTTGGAGGCCTAGGCTTTTGCAAA
GATCGATCAAGAGACAGGATGAGGATCGTTTCGCATGATTGAACAAGATGGATTGCACGCAGGTTCTCCG
GCCGCTTGGGTGGAGAGGCTATTCGGCTATGACTGGGCACAACAGACAATCGGCTGCTCTGATGCCGCCG
TGTTCCGGCTGTCAGCGCAGGGGCGCCCGGTTCTTTTTGTCAAGACCGACCTGTCCGGTGCCCTGAATGA
ACTGCAAGACGAGGCAGCGCGGCTATCGTGGCTGGCCACGACGGGCGTTCCTTGCGCAGCTGTGCTCGAC
GTTGTCACTGAAGCGGGAAGGGACTGGCTGCTATTGGGCGAAGTGCCGGGGCAGGATCTCCTGTCATCTC
ACCTTGCTCCTGCCGAGAAAGTATCCATCATGGCTGATGCAATGCGGCGGCTGCATACGCTTGATCCGGC
TACCTGCCCATTCGACCACCAAGCGAAACATCGCATCGAGCGAGCACGTACTCGGATGGAAGCCGGTCTT
GTCGATCAGGATGATCTGGACGAAGAGCATCAGGGGCTCGCGCCAGCCGAACTGTTCGCCAGGCTCAAGG
CGAGCATGCCCGACGGCGAGGATCTCGTCGTGACCCATGGCGATGCCTGCTTGCCGAATATCATGGTGGA
AAATGGCCGCTTTTCTGGATTCATCGACTGTGGCCGGCTGGGTGTGGCGGACCGCTATCAGGACATAGCG
TTGGCTACCCGTGATATTGCTGAAGAGCTTGGCGGCGAATGGGCTGACCGCTTCCTCGTGCTTTACGGTA
TCGCCGCTCCCGATTCGCAGCGCATCGCCTTCTATCGCCTTCTTGACGAGTTCTTCTGAGCGGGACTCTG
GGGTTCGAAATGACCGACCAAGCGACGCCCAACCTGCCATCACGAGATTTCGATTCCACCGCCGCCTTCT
ATGAAAGGTTGGGCTTCGGAATCGTTTTCCGGGACGCCGGCTGGATGATCCTCCAGCGCGGGGATCTCAT
GCTGGAGTTCTTCGCCCACCCTAGGGGGAGGCTAACTGAAACACGGAAGGAGACAATACCGGAAGGAACC
CGCGCTATGACGGCAATAAAAAGACAGAATAAAACGCACGGTGTTGGGTCGTTTGTTCATAAACGCGGGG
TTCGGTCCCAGGGCTGGCACTCTGTCGATACCCCACCGAGACCCCATTGGGGCCAATACGCCCGCGTTTC
TTCCTTTTCCCCACCCCACCCCCCAAGTTCGGGTGAAGGCCCAGGGCTCGCAGCCAACGTCGGGGCGGCA
GGCCCTGCCATAGCCTCAGGTTACTCATATATACTTTAGATTGATTTAAAACTTCATTTTTAATTTAAAA
GGATCTAGGTGAAGATCCTTTTTGATAATCTCATGACCAAAATCCCTTAACGTGAGTTTTCGTTCCACTG
AGCGTCAGACCCCGTAGAAAAGATCAAAGGATCTTCTTGAGATCCTTTTTTTCTGCGCGTAATCTGCTGC
TTGCAAACAAAAAAACCACCGCTACCAGCGGTGGTTTGTTTGCCGGATCAAGAGCTACCAACTCTTTTTC
CGAAGGTAACTGGCTTCAGCAGAGCGCAGATACCAAATACTGTCCTTCTAGTGTAGCCGTAGTTAGGCCA
CCACTTCAAGAACTCTGTAGCACCGCCTACATACCTCGCTCTGCTAATCCTGTTACCAGTGGCTGCTGCC
AGTGGCGATAAGTCGTGTCTTACCGGGTTGGACTCAAGACGATAGTTACCGGATAAGGCGCAGCGGTCGG
GCTGAACGGGGGGTTCGTGCACACAGCCCAGCTTGGAGCGAACGACCTACACCGAACTGAGATACCTACA
GCGTGAGCTATGAGAAAGCGCCACGCTTCCCGAAGGGAGAAAGGCGGACAGGTATCCGGTAAGCGGCAGG
GTCGGAACAGGAGAGCGCACGAGGGAGCTTCCAGGGGGAAACGCCTGGTATCTTTATAGTCCTGTCGGGT
TTCGCCACCTCTGACTTGAGCGTCGATTTTTGTGATGCTCGTCAGGGGGGCGGAGCCTATGGAAAAACGC
CAGCAACGCGGCCTTTTTACGGTTCCTGGCCTTTTGCTGGCCTTTTGCTCACATGTTCTTTCCTGCGTTA
TCCCCTGATTCTGTGGATAACCGTATTACCGCCATGCAT
Features (pLannotate 1.2.2; 15 found; start..end, strand, type, name):
     61..364     +  enhancer       CMV enhancer: human cytomegalovirus immediate early enhancer
    365..568     +  promoter       CMV promoter: human cytomegalovirus (CMV) immediate early promoter
    591..651     +  misc_feature   MCS (fragment): multiple cloning site
    652..975     +  CDS            FKBP1A: FKB1A_HUMAN - Also known as FKBP1, FKBP12. Experimental evidence at protein level: Swiss-Prot protein existence level 1. Keeps in an inactive conformation TGFBR1, the TGF-beta type I serine/threonine kinase receptor, preventing TGF-beta receptor activation in absence of ligand. Recruits SMAD7 to ACVR1B which prevents the association of SMAD2 and SMAD3 with the activin receptor complex, thereby blocking the activin signal. May modulate the RYR1 calcium channel activity. PPIases accelerate the folding of proteins. It catalyzes the cis-trans isomerization of proline imidic peptide bonds in oligop
    997..1704    +  CDS            mCherry: mCherry is a basic (constitutively fluorescent) red fluorescent protein published in 2004, derived from Discosoma sp.. It is reported to be a very rapidly-maturing monomer with low acid sensitivity.
   1723..1806    +  CDS            large T antigen (fragment): large T antigen from SV40 (simian virus 40)
   1829..1950    +  polyA_signal   SV40 poly(A) signal: SV40 polyadenylation signal
   1984..2412    -  rep_origin     f1 ori (sequence partly withheld): f1 bacteriophage origin of replication; arrow indicates direction of (+) strand synthesis
   2439..2543    +  promoter       AmpR promoter: bla
   2545..2902    +  promoter       SV40 promoter: SV40 enhancer and early promoter
   2937..3731    +  CDS            NeoR/KanR: aminoglycoside phosphotransferase from Tn5; aph(3')-II (or nptII); confers resistance to neomycin, kanamycin, and G418 (Geneticin®)
   3752..3904    +  CDS            ble (fragment): BLE_KLEPN - Experimental evidence at protein level: Swiss-Prot protein existence level 1. Binding protein with a strong affinity to the bleomycin family of antibiotics. Binds to CL990; an antimitotic-antibiotic compound. From Klebsiella pneumoniae.
   3963..4010    +  polyA_signal   HSV TK poly(A) signal: herpes simplex virus thymidine kinase polyadenylation signal (Cole and Stacy, 1985)
   4101..4117    -  polyA_signal   bGH poly(A) signal (fragment): bovine growth hormone polyadenylation signal
   4339..4927    +  rep_origin     ori: high-copy-number ColE1/pMB1/pBR322/pUC origin of replication
