>Addgene plasmid #108122 | FKBP-mCherry | addgene full sequence | sequence record 207651 | Addgene NGS Result
TAATAGTAATCAATTACGGGGTCATTAGTTCATAGCCCATATATGGAGTTCCGCGTTACATAACTTACGG
TAAATGGCCCGCCTGGCTGACCGCCCAACGACCCCCGCCCATTGACGTCAATAATGACGTATGTTCCCAT
AGTAACGCCAATAGGGACTTTCCATTGACGTCAATGGGTGGAGTATTTACGGTAAACTGCCCACTTGGCA
GTACATCAAGTGTATCATATGCCAAGTACGCCCCCTATTGACGTCAATGACGGTAAATGGCCCGCCTGGC
ATTATGCCCAGTACATGACCTTATGGGACTTTCCTACTTGGCAGTACATCTACGTATTAGTCATCGCTAT
TACCATGGTGATGCGGTTTTGGCAGTACATCAATGGGCGTGGATAGCGGTTTGACTCACGGGGATTTCCA
AGTCTCCACCCCATTGACGTCAATGGGAGTTTGTTTTGGCACCAAAATCAACGGGACTTTCCAAAATGTC
GTAACAACTCCGCCCCATTGACGCAAATGGGCGGTAGGCGTGTACGGTGGGAGGTCTATATAAGCAGAGC
TGGTTTAGTGAACCGTCAGATCCGCTAGCGCTACCGGACTCAGATCTCGAGCTCAAGCTTCGAATTCTGC
AGTCGACGGTACCGATGGGAGTGCAGGTGGAAACCATCTCCCCAGGAGACGGGCGCACCTTCCCCAAGCG
CGGCCAGACCTGCGTGGTGCACTACACCGGGATGCTTGAAGATGGAAAGAAATTTGATTCCTCCCGGGAC
AGAAACAAGCCCTTTAAGTTTATGCTAGGCAAGCAGGAGGTGATCCGAGGCTGGGAAGAAGGGGTTGCCC
AGATGAGTGTGGGTCAGAGAGCCAAACTGACTATATCTCCAGATTATGCCTATGGTGCCACTGGGCACCC
AGGCATCATCCCACCACATGCCACTCTCGTCTTCGATGTGGAGCTTCTAAAACTGGAACGGGATCCACCG
GTCGCCACCATGGTGAGCAAGGGCGAGGAGGATAACATGGCCATCATCAAGGAGTTCATGCGCTTCAAGG
TGCACATGGAGGGCTCCGTGAACGGCCACGAGTTCGAGATCGAGGGCGAGGGCGAGGGCCGCCCCTACGA
GGGCACCCAGACCGCCAAGCTGAAGGTGACCAAGGGTGGCCCCCTGCCCTTCGCCTGGGACATCCTGTCC
CCTCAGTTCATGTACGGCTCCAAGGCCTACGTGAAGCACCCCGCCGACATCCCCGACTACTTGAAGCTGT
CCTTCCCCGAGGGCTTCAAGTGGGAGCGCGTGATGAACTTCGAGGACGGCGGCGTGGTGACCGTGACCCA
GGACTCCTCCCTGCAGGACGGCGAGTTCATCTACAAGGTGAAGCTGCGCGGCACCAACTTCCCCTCCGAC
GGCCCCGTAATGCAGAAGAAGACCATGGGCTGGGAGGCCTCCTCCGAGCGGATGTACCCCGAGGACGGCG
CCCTGAAGGGCGAGATCAAGCAGAGGCTGAAGCTGAAGGACGGCGGCCACTACGACGCTGAGGTCAAGAC
CACCTACAAGGCCAAGAAGCCCGTGCAGCTGCCCGGCGCCTACAACGTCAACATCAAGTTGGACATCACC
TCCCACAACGAGGACTACACCATCGTGGAACAGTACGAACGCGCCGAGGGCCGCCACTCCACCGGCGGCA
TGGACGAGCTGTACAAGTAAGCGGCCGCGACTCTAGATCATAATCAGCCATACCACATTTGTAGAGGTTT
TACTTGCTTTAAAAAACCTCCCACACCTCCCCCTGAACCTGAAACATAAAATGAATGCAATTGTTGTTGT
TAACTTGTTTATTGCAGCTTATAATGGTTACAAATAAAGCAATAGCATCACAAATTTCACAAATAAAGCA
TTTTTTTCACTGCATTCTAGTTGTGGTTTGTCCAAACTCATCAATGTATCTTAAGGCGTAAATTGTAAGC
GTTAATATTTTGTTAAAATTCGCGTTAAATTTTTGTTAAATCAGCTCATTTTTTAACCAATAGGCCGAAA
TCGGCAAAATCCCTTATAAATCAAAAGAATAGACCGAGATAGGGT
[37 nt withheld, positions 2076-2112]
AAAGAACGTGGACTCCAACGTCAAAGG
[49 nt withheld, positions 2140-2188]
T
[91 nt withheld, positions 2190-2280]
G
[124 nt withheld, positions 2282-2405]
CAGGTGGCACTTTTCGGGGAAATGTGCGCGGAACCCCTATTTGTTTATTTTTCTAAATACATTCAAATAT
GTATCCGCTCATGAGACAATAACCCTGATAAATGCTTTAATAATATTGAAAAAGGAAGAGTCCTGAGGCG
GAAAGAACCAGCTGTGGAATGTGTGTCAGTTAGGGTGTGGAAAGTCCCCAGGCTCCCCAGCAGGCAGAAG
TATGCAAAGCATGCATCTCAATTAGTCAGCAACCAGGTGTGGAAAGTCCCCAGGCTCCCCAGCAGGCAGA
AGTATGCAAAGCATGCATCTCAATTAGTCAGCAACCATAGTCCCGCCCCTAACTCCGCCCATCCCGCCCC
TAACTCCGCCCAGTTCCGCCCATTCTCCGCCCCATGGCTGACTAATTTTTTTTATTTATGCAGAGGCCGA
GGCCGCCTCGGCCTCTGAGCTATTCCAGAAGTAGTGAGGAGGCTTTTTTGGAGGCCTAGGCTTTTGCAAA
GATCGATCAAGAGACAGGATGAGGATCGTTTCGCATGATTGAACAAGATGGATTGCACGCAGGTTCTCCG
GCCGCTTGGGTGGAGAGGCTATTCGGCTATGACTGGGCACAACAGACAATCGGCTGCTCTGATGCCGCCG
TGTTCCGGCTGTCAGCGCAGGGGCGCCCGGTTCTTTTTGTCAAGACCGACCTGTCCGGTGCCCTGAATGA
ACTGCAAGACGAGGCAGCGCGGCTATCGTGGCTGGCCACGACGGGCGTTCCTTGCGCAGCTGTGCTCGAC
GTTGTCACTGAAGCGGGAAGGGACTGGCTGCTATTGGGCGAAGTGCCGGGGCAGGATCTCCTGTCATCTC
ACCTTGCTCCTGCCGAGAAAGTATCCATCATGGCTGATGCAATGCGGCGGCTGCATACGCTTGATCCGGC
TACCTGCCCATTCGACCACCAAGCGAAACATCGCATCGAGCGAGCACGTACTCGGATGGAAGCCGGTCTT
GTCGATCAGGATGATCTGGACGAAGAGCATCAGGGGCTCGCGCCAGCCGAACTGTTCGCCAGGCTCAAGG
CGAGCATGCCCGACGGCGAGGATCTCGTCGTGACCCATGGCGATGCCTGCTTGCCGAATATCATGGTGGA
AAATGGCCGCTTTTCTGGATTCATCGACTGTGGCCGGCTGGGTGTGGCGGACCGCTATCAGGACATAGCG
TTGGCTACCCGTGATATTGCTGAAGAGCTTGGCGGCGAATGGGCTGACCGCTTCCTCGTGCTTTACGGTA
TCGCCGCTCCCGATTCGCAGCGCATCGCCTTCTATCGCCTTCTTGACGAGTTCTTCTGAGCGGGACTCTG
GGGTTCGAAATGACCGACCAAGCGACGCCCAACCTGCCATCACGAGATTTCGATTCCACCGCCGCCTTCT
ATGAAAGGTTGGGCTTCGGAATCGTTTTCCGGGACGCCGGCTGGATGATCCTCCAGCGCGGGGATCTCAT
GCTGGAGTTCTTCGCCCACCCTAGGGGGAGGCTAACTGAAACACGGAAGGAGACAATACCGGAAGGAACC
CGCGCTATGACGGCAATAAAAAGACAGAATAAAACGCACGGTGTTGGGTCGTTTGTTCATAAACGCGGGG
TTCGGTCCCAGGGCTGGCACTCTGTCGATACCCCACCGAGACCCCATTGGGGCCAATACGCCCGCGTTTC
TTCCTTTTCCCCACCCCACCCCCCAAGTTCGGGTGAAGGCCCAGGGCTCGCAGCCAACGTCGGGGCGGCA
GGCCCTGCCATAGCCTCAGGTTACTCATATATACTTTAGATTGATTTAAAACTTCATTTTTAATTTAAAA
GGATCTAGGTGAAGATCCTTTTTGATAATCTCATGACCAAAATCCCTTAACGTGAGTTTTCGTTCCACTG
AGCGTCAGACCCCGTAGAAAAGATCAAAGGATCTTCTTGAGATCCTTTTTTTCTGCGCGTAATCTGCTGC
TTGCAAACAAAAAAACCACCGCTACCAGCGGTGGTTTGTTTGCCGGATCAAGAGCTACCAACTCTTTTTC
CGAAGGTAACTGGCTTCAGCAGAGCGCAGATACCAAATACTGTTCTTCTAGTGTAGCCGTAGTTAGGCCA
CCACTTCAAGAACTCTGTAGCACCGCCTACATACCTCGCTCTGCTAATCCTGTTACCAGTGGCTGCTGCC
AGTGGCGATAAGTCGTGTCTTACCGGGTTGGACTCAAGACGATAGTTACCGGATAAGGCGCAGCGGTCGG
GCTGAACGGGGGGTTCGTGCACACAGCCCAGCTTGGAGCGAACGACCTACACCGAACTGAGATACCTACA
GCGTGAGCTATGAGAAAGCGCCACGCTTCCCGAAGGGAGAAAGGCGGACAGGTATCCGGTAAGCGGCAGG
GTCGGAACAGGAGAGCGCACGAGGGAGCTTCCAGGGGGAAACGCCTGGTATCTTTATAGTCCTGTCGGGT
TTCGCCACCTCTGACTTGAGCGTCGATTTTTGTGATGCTCGTCAGGGGGGCGGAGCCTATGGAAAAACGC
CAGCAACGCGGCCTTTTTACGGTTCCTGGCCTTTTGCTGGCCTTTTGCTCACATGTTCTTTCCTGCGTTA
TCCCCTGATTCTGTGGATAACCGTATTACCGCCATGCATTAGTTAT
Features (pLannotate 1.2.2; 15 found; start..end, strand, type, name):
     54..357     +  enhancer       CMV enhancer: human cytomegalovirus immediate early enhancer
    358..561     +  promoter       CMV promoter: human cytomegalovirus (CMV) immediate early promoter
    584..644     +  misc_feature   MCS (fragment): multiple cloning site
    645..968     +  CDS            FKBP1A: FKB1A_HUMAN - Also known as FKBP1, FKBP12. Experimental evidence at protein level: Swiss-Prot protein existence level 1. Keeps in an inactive conformation TGFBR1, the TGF-beta type I serine/threonine kinase receptor, preventing TGF-beta receptor activation in absence of ligand. Recruits SMAD7 to ACVR1B which prevents the association of SMAD2 and SMAD3 with the activin receptor complex, thereby blocking the activin signal. May modulate the RYR1 calcium channel activity. PPIases accelerate the folding of proteins. It catalyzes the cis-trans isomerization of proline imidic peptide bonds in oligop
    990..1697    +  CDS            mCherry: mCherry is a basic (constitutively fluorescent) red fluorescent protein published in 2004, derived from Discosoma sp.. It is reported to be a very rapidly-maturing monomer with low acid sensitivity.
   1716..1799    +  CDS            large T antigen (fragment): large T antigen from SV40 (simian virus 40)
   1822..1943    +  polyA_signal   SV40 poly(A) signal: SV40 polyadenylation signal
   1977..2405    -  rep_origin     f1 ori (sequence partly withheld): f1 bacteriophage origin of replication; arrow indicates direction of (+) strand synthesis
   2432..2536    +  promoter       AmpR promoter: bla
   2538..2895    +  promoter       SV40 promoter: SV40 enhancer and early promoter
   2930..3724    +  CDS            NeoR/KanR: aminoglycoside phosphotransferase from Tn5; aph(3')-II (or nptII); confers resistance to neomycin, kanamycin, and G418 (Geneticin®)
   3745..3897    +  CDS            ble (fragment): BLE_KLEPN - Experimental evidence at protein level: Swiss-Prot protein existence level 1. Binding protein with a strong affinity to the bleomycin family of antibiotics. Binds to CL990; an antimitotic-antibiotic compound. From Klebsiella pneumoniae.
   3956..4003    +  polyA_signal   HSV TK poly(A) signal: herpes simplex virus thymidine kinase polyadenylation signal (Cole and Stacy, 1985)
   4094..4110    -  polyA_signal   bGH poly(A) signal (fragment): bovine growth hormone polyadenylation signal
   4332..4920    +  rep_origin     ori: high-copy-number ColE1/pMB1/pBR322/pUC origin of replication
