[The description below was written by a language model from this plasmid's Addgene catalogue record and pLannotate feature annotations shown in this document.]
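Description:
FKBP-mCherry is a 5,041-bp mammalian expression plasmid built on the pmCherry-N1 backbone. It encodes human FKBP1A (FKBP12, isoform a, residues 3–108) fused at its C-terminus to the monomeric red fluorescent protein mCherry. The fusion was assembled by Gibson cloning downstream of a remnant of the multiple cloning site. It is transcribed from the human cytomegalovirus immediate-early enhancer and promoter and terminated by the SV40 polyadenylation signal. A short gap between the two annotated coding regions indicates a linker joining FKBP to mCherry.

In bacteria the plasmid is maintained at high copy through a ColE1/pUC-type origin and selected with kanamycin. The NeoR/KanR aminoglycoside phosphotransferase gene sits behind tandem bacterial (bla) and SV40 early promoters and is followed by the HSV TK poly(A) signal. The same marker can therefore confer G418 resistance in mammalian cells. An f1 origin is also present. The small large T antigen, ble and bGH poly(A) fragments called by the annotation software appear to be backbone remnants rather than functional elements. The depositor and sequencing-derived records are the same length and carry the same feature set, differing only by a seven-base shift in numbering.

The stated purpose is a "recruitable fluorophore." FKBP12 is one half of the rapamycin-induced FKBP–FRB heterodimerisation system, so this soluble red fusion can be drawn to an FRB-tagged anchor on a chosen membrane or organelle when the dimeriser is added. Because it carries no enzymatic cargo, a plausible use is as an inert control or visual readout of recruitment, although the record does not say so. It was deposited with a study of SAC1 and PtdIns4P turnover at the endoplasmic reticulum.
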