Addgene plasmid #108122: FKBP-mCherry
Purpose: Recruitable fluorophore
Depositing lab: Gerry Hammond. Publication: SAC1 degrades its lipid substrate PtdIns4P in the endoplasmic reticulum to maintain a steep chemical gradient with donor membranes. Zewe JP, Wills RC, Sangappa S, Goulden BD, Hammond GR. Elife. 2018 Feb 20;7. pii: 35588. doi: 10.7554/eLife.35588. 35588 PubMed 29461204.
Backbone
  Vector backbone: pmCherry-N1
  Vector type: Mammalian Expression
Growth in bacteria
  Bacterial resistance: Kanamycin, 50 μg/mL
  Growth temperature: 37°C
  Growth strain: DH5alpha
  Copy number: High Copy
Gene/Insert
  Gene/Insert name: FKBP1A(isoform a, 3-108):mCherry
  Species: H. sapiens (human)
  Entrez Gene: FKBP1A (a.k.a. FKBP-12, FKBP-1A, FKBP1, FKBP12, PKC12, PKCI2, PPIASE)
  Promoter: CMV
  Cloning method: Gibson Cloning
Terms and licenses: Academic/Nonprofit Terms; Industry Terms: Not Available to Industry
How to cite: FKBP-mCherry was a gift from Gerry Hammond (Addgene plasmid # 108122 ; http://n2t.net/addgene:108122 ; RRID:Addgene_108122)
